>Addgene plasmid #230786 | AiP20056 - pAAV-AiE3105m-minBG-SYFP2-WPRE3-BGHpA | addgene full sequence | sequence record 471607 | Addgene NGS Result
CCTGCAGGCAGCTGCGCGCTCGCTCGCTCACTGAGGCCGCCCGGGCGTCGGGCGACCTTTGGTCGCCCGG
CCTCAGTGAGCGAGCGAGCGCGCAGAGAGGGAGTGGCCAACTCCATCACTAGGGGTTCCTGCGGCCGCAC
GCGTAGTGATCCCTTGCCTTTGTCTTCTTCCTGCTCCATATTGTCCTGTTCCTGTCCCTGCCTTAACTTC
CCAGCAGGTTGTCTGTTGAGAAGGAAAAAAAAAAAAAAAAGACACAGGAAATGTATTTATTCTCAGTGAT
GAGACATTTGACTCACGCCTTGGAAGTGGCCATACCCAGTTTGAGTTTTAAGTACATTTATTTGCTAGAC
TGAACTAGCAACACGGGTGTGTTAATATCATAATTAGGACACGTGCTAAGACACTCAGAGGACTACAACG
TGTGTATGATTCGCCTGCTTCCTGGCTCCTTGAACACTGATGGGGAAGTAAGCTGTCTCACAATTAAGTG
CGAAAGTGGGATTTTCCGTACCTTCAGGGACAAATCCTGAATGAGGCAATGATTGGTAATCAGAACCAAT
TTTGCTTACTCTTCCATCTCACAGTGATCTTGAGTCCTGCAGGGCTCAGGCGGAGACAAGCAGAGGGAAG
GATGGGGCCACACGAGGCTAGAAGGGCTGACTACAGCGAGGCTGTACAAGAACAAGTGCAGTCCGCCGGC
GGAGCTCGGGCTGGGCATAAAAGTCAGGGCAGAGCCATCTATTGCTTACATTTGCTTCTGGGATCCAGAT
CTTTCGAAGCTAGCGCTACCGGTCGCCACCATGGTGAGCAAGGGCGAGGAGCTGTTCACCGGGGTGGTGC
CCATCCTGGTCGAGCTGGACGGCGACGTAAACGGCCACAAGTTCAGCGTGTCCGGCGAGGGCGAGGGCGA
TGCCACCTACGGCAAGCTGACCCTGAAGCTGATCTGCACCACCGGCAAGCTGCCCGTGCCCTGGCCCACC
CTCGTGACCACCCTGGGCTACGGCGTGCAGTGCTTCGCCCGCTACCCCGACCACATGAAGCAGCACGACT
TCTTCAAGTCCGCCATGCCCGAAGGCTACGTCCAGGAGCGCACCATCTTCTTCAAGGACGACGGCAACTA
CAAGACCCGCGCCGAGGTGAAGTTCGAGGGCGACACCCTGGTGAACCGCATCGAGCTGAAGGGCATCGAC
TTCAAGGAGGACGGCAACATCCTGGGGCACAAGCTGGAGTACAACTACAACAGCCACAACGTCTATATCA
CCGCCGACAAGCAGAAGAACGGCATCAAGGCCAACTTCAAGATCCGCCACAACATCGAGGACGGCGGCGT
GCAGCTCGCCGACCACTACCAGCAGAACACCCCCATCGGCGACGGCCCCGTGCTGCTGCCCGACAACCAC
TACCTGAGCTACCAGTCCAAGCTGAGCAAAGACCCCAACGAGAAGCGCGATCACATGGTCCTGCTGGAGT
TCGTGACCGCCGCCGGGATCACTCTCGGCATGGACGAGCTGTACAAGTAAGTCGACGGCGCGCCGCGGCC
GCGAATTCGATATCATAATCAACCTCTGGATTACAAAATTTGTGAAAGATTGACTGGTATTCTTAACTAT
GTTGCTCCTTTTACGCTATGTGGATACGCTGCTTTAATGCCTTTGTATCATGCTATTGCTTCCCGTATGG
CTTTCATTTTCTCCTCCTTGTATAAATCCTGGTTAGTTCTTGCCACGGCGGAACTCATCGCCGCCTGCCT
TGCCCGCTGCTGGACAGGGGCTCGGCTGTTGGGCACTGACAATTCCGTGGCTCGAGAGATCTTCGACTGT
GCCTTCTAGTTGCCAGCCATCTGTTGTTTGCCCCTCCCCCGTGCCTTCCTTGACCCTGGAAGGTGCCACT
CCCACTGTCCTTTCCTAATAAAATGAGGAAATTGCATCGCATTGTCTGAGTAGGTGTCATTCTATTCTGG
GGGGTGGGGTGGGGCAGGACAGCAAGGGGGAGGATTGGGAAGACAATAGCAGGCATGAGATCTCACGTGC
GGACCGAGCGGCCGCAGGAACCCCTAGTGATGGAGTTGGCCACTCCCTCTCTGCGCGCTCGCTCGCTCAC
TGAGGCCGGGCGACCAAAGGTCGCCCGACGCCCGGGCTTTGCCCGGGCGGCCTCAGTGAGCGAGCGAGCG
CGCAGCTGCCTGCAGGGGCGCCTGATGCGGTATTTTCTCCTTACGCATCTGTGCGGTATTTCACACCGCA
TA
[95 nt withheld, positions 2243-2337]
T
[46 nt withheld, positions 2339-2384]
C
[141 nt withheld, positions 2386-2526]
CCTTTGACGTTGGAGTCCACGTTCTTT
[37 nt withheld, positions 2554-2590]
ACTCTATCTCGGGCTATTCTTTTGATTTATAAGGGATTTTGCCGATTTCGGTCTATTGGTTAAAAAATGA
GCTGATTTAACAAAAATTTAACGCGAATTTTAACAAAATATTAACGTTTACAATTTTATGGTGCACTCTC
AGTACAATCTGCTCTGATGCCGCATAGTTAAGCCAGCCCCGACACCCGCCAACACCCGCTGACGCGCCCT
GACGGGCTTGTCTGCTCCCGGCATCCGCTTACAGACAAGCTGTGACCGTCTCCGGGAGCTGCATGTGTCA
GAGGTTTTCACCGTCATCACCGAAACGCGCGAGACGAAAGGGCCTCGTGATACGCCTATTTTTATAGGTT
AATGTCATGATAATAATGGTTTCTTAGACGTCAGGTGGCACTTTTCGGGGAAATGTGCGCGGAACCCCTA
TTTGTTTATTTTTCTAAATACATTCAAATATGTATCCGCTCATGAGACAATAACCCTGATAAATGCTTCA
ATAATATTGAAAAAGGAAGAGTATGAGTATTCAACATTTCCGTGTCGCCCTTATTCCCTTTTTTGCGGCA
TTTTGCCTTCCTGTTTTTGCTCACCCAGAAACGCTGGTGAAAGTAAAAGATGCTGAAGATCAGTTGGGTG
CACGAGTGGGTTACATCGAACTGGATCTCAACAGCGGTAAGATCCTTGAGAGTTTTCGCCCCGAAGAACG
TTTTCCAATGATGAGCACTTTTAAAGTTCTGCTATGTGGCGCGGTATTATCCCGTATTGACGCCGGGCAA
GAGCAACTCGGTCGCCGCATACACTATTCTCAGAATGACTTGGTTGAGTACTCACCAGTCACAGAAAAGC
ATCTTACGGATGGCATGACAGTAAGAGAATTATGCAGTGCTGCCATAACCATGAGTGATAACACTGCGGC
CAACTTACTTCTGACAACGATCGGAGGACCGAAGGAGCTAACCGCTTTTTTGCACAACATGGGGGATCAT
GTAACTCGCCTTGATCGTTGGGAACCGGAGCTGAATGAAGCCATACCAAACGACGAGCGTGACACCACGA
TGCCTGTAGCAATGGCAACAACGTTGCGCAAACTATTAACTGGCGAACTACTTACTCTAGCTTCCCGGCA
ACAATTAATAGACTGGATGGAGGCGGATAAAGTTGCAGGACCACTTCTGCGCTCGGCCCTTCCGGCTGGC
TGGTTTATTGCTGATAAATCTGGAGCCGGTGAGCGTGGGTCTCGCGGTATCATTGCAGCACTGGGGCCAG
ATGGTAAGCCCTCCCGTATCGTAGTTATCTACACGACGGGGAGTCAGGCAACTATGGATGAACGAAATAG
ACAGATCGCTGAGATAGGTGCCTCACTGATTAAGCATTGGTAACTGTCAGACCAAGTTTACTCATATATA
CTTTAGATTGATTTAAAACTTCATTTTTAATTTAAAAGGATCTAGGTGAAGATCCTTTTTGATAATCTCA
TGACCAAAATCCCTTAACGTGAGTTTTCGTTCCACTGAGCGTCAGACCCCGTAGAAAAGATCAAAGGATC
TTCTTGAGATCCTTTTTTTCTGCGCGTAATCTGCTGCTTGCAAACAAAAAAACCACCGCTACCAGCGGTG
GTTTGTTTGCCGGATCAAGAGCTACCAACTCTTTTTCCGAAGGTAACTGGCTTCAGCAGAGCGCAGATAC
CAAATACTGTTCTTCTAGTGTAGCCGTAGTTAGGCCACCACTTCAAGAACTCTGTAGCACCGCCTACATA
CCTCGCTCTGCTAATCCTGTTACCAGTGGCTGCTGCCAGTGGCGATAAGTCGTGTCTTACCGGGTTGGAC
TCAAGACGATAGTTACCGGATAAGGCGCAGCGGTCGGGCTGAACGGGGGGTTCGTGCACACAGCCCAGCT
TGGAGCGAACGACCTACACCGAACTGAGATACCTACAGCGTGAGCTATGAGAAAGCGCCACGCTTCCCGA
AGGGAGAAAGGCGGACAGGTATCCGGTAAGCGGCAGGGTCGGAACAGGAGAGCGCACGAGGGAGCTTCCA
GGGGGAAACGCCTGGTATCTTTATAGTCCTGTCGGGTTTCGCCACCTCTGACTTGAGCGTCGATTTTTGT
GATGCTCGTCAGGGGGGCGGAGCCTATGGAAAAACGCCAGCAACGCGGCCTTTTTACGGTTCCTGGCCTT
TTGCTGGCCTTTTGCTCACATGT
Features (pLannotate 1.2.2; 14 found; start..end, strand, type, name):
     12..39      +  repeat_region  AAV2 ITR (fragment): inverted terminal repeat of adeno-associated virus serotype 2 inverted
     68..95      +  repeat_region  AAV2 ITR (fragment): inverted terminal repeat of adeno-associated virus serotype 2 inverted
    801..1517    +  CDS            SYFP2: SYFP2 is a basic (constitutively fluorescent) yellow fluorescent protein published in 2006, derived from Aequorea victoria. It is reported to be a very rapidly-maturing monomer with moderate acid sensitivity.
   1557..1714    +  misc_feature   WPRE (fragment): woodchuck hepatitis virus posttranscriptional regulatory element
   1720..1800    +  misc_feature   WPRE (fragment): woodchuck hepatitis virus posttranscriptional regulatory element
   1817..1928    +  polyA_signal   bGH poly(A) signal: bovine growth hormone polyadenylation signal
   2046..2186    +  repeat_region  AAV2 ITR: inverted terminal repeat of adeno-associated virus serotype 2 inverted
   2191..2242    -  misc_feature   bom (fragment): basis of mobility region from pBR322
   2261..2716    +  rep_origin     f1 ori (sequence partly withheld): f1 bacteriophage origin of replication; arrow indicates direction of (+) strand synthesis
   2717..2766    -  misc_feature   bom (fragment): basis of mobility region from pBR322
   2868..2903    -  CDS            rop (fragment): Rop protein, which maintains plasmids at low copy number; rop
   2998..3102    +  promoter       AmpR promoter: bla
   3103..3963    +  CDS            AmpR: β-lactamase; bla; confers resistance to ampicillin, carbenicillin, and related antibiotics
   4134..4722    +  rep_origin     ori: high-copy-number ColE1/pMB1/pBR322/pUC origin of replication
