[The description below was written by a language model from this plasmid's Addgene catalogue record and pLannotate feature annotations shown in this document.]
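Description:
AiP20056 - pAAV-AiE3105m-minBG-SYFP2-WPRE3-BGHpA is an AAV transfer plasmid of about 4.8 kb built on a pAAV2 backbone. It is used to package a recombinant adeno-associated virus genome that reports the activity of a candidate brain enhancer. The plasmid is maintained in bacteria through a high-copy ColE1/pUC-type origin and selected with ampicillin via the β-lactamase gene and its own promoter. An f1 phage origin is also present, along with short remnants of pBR322 bom and rop sequences that are only fragments. The expression cassette is flanked by AAV2 inverted terminal repeats, which direct replication and encapsidation of the intervening DNA. The right-hand ITR was annotated in full. The left-hand one was detected only as two short fragments, though the record gives no reason for this partial match.

Between the ITRs, the enhancer AiE3105m sits upstream of the minimal beta-globin promoter (minBG). Neither element was picked up by the automated annotation, but both are given in the construct name and catalogue fields, and they presumably occupy the unannotated region ahead of the reporter. A minimal promoter has little activity by itself, so transcription depends on the enhancer, and expression is therefore meant to be restricted to the cells in which the enhancer is active. The payload is SYFP2, a rapidly maturing monomeric yellow fluorescent protein. It is followed by WPRE3, a shortened woodchuck hepatitis virus posttranscriptional element that boosts transcript expression while saving packaging space, and by the bovine growth hormone polyadenylation signal. The stated purpose is AAV-mediated transgene expression in specific brain cell populations, as part of a collection of enhancer AAVs for genetic access to cortical cell types. The record does not state which population AiE3105m targets.
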