Addgene plasmid #230786: AiP20056 - pAAV-AiE3105m-minBG-SYFP2-WPRE3-BGHpA
Purpose: AiE3105m is an enhancer sequence, designed to drive AAV-mediated transgene expression in specific populations of brain cells
Depositing lab: Allen Institute for Brain Science & Bosiljka Tasic. Depositing organization: Allen Institute. Publication: A suite of enhancer AAVs and transgenic mouse lines for genetic access to cortical cell types. Ben-Simon Y, Hooper M, Narayan S, Daigle TL, Dwivedi D, Way SW, Oster A, Stafford DA, Mich JK, Taormina MJ, Martinez RA, Opitz-Araya X, Roth JR, Alexander JR, Allen S, Amster A, Arbuckle J, Ayala A, Baker PM, Bakken TE, Barcelli T, Barta S, Bendrick J, Bertagnolli D, Bielstein C, Bishwakarma P, Bowlus J, Boyer G, Brouner K, Casian B, Casper T, Chakka AB, Chakrabarty R, Chance RK, Chavan S, Clark M, Colbert K, Collman F, Daniel S, Departee M, DiValentin P, Donadio N, Dotson N, Egdorf T, Fliss T, Gabitto M, Garcia J, Gary A, Gasperini M, Gloe J, Goldy J, Gore BB, Graybuck L, Greisman N, Haeseleer F, Halterman C, Haradon Z, Hastings SD, Helback O, Ho W, Hockemeyer D, Huang C, Huff S, Hunker A, Johansen N, Jones D, Juneau Z, Kalmbach B, Kannan M, Khem S, Kussick E, Kutsal R, Larsen R, Lee C, Lee AY, Leibly M, Lenz GH, Li S, Liang E, Lusk N, Madigan Z, Malloy J, Malone J, McCue R, Melchor J, Mollenkopf T, Moosman S, Morin E, Newman D, Ng L, Ngo K, Omstead V, Otto S, Oyama A, Pena N, Pham T, Phillips E, Pom CA, Potekhina L, Ransford S, Ray PL, Rette D, Reynoldson C, Rimorin C, Rocha D, Ruiz A, Sanchez REA, Sawyer L, Sedeno-Cortes A, Sevigny JP, Shapovalova N, Shepard N, Shulga L, Sigler AR, Siverts L, Soliman S, Somasundaram S, Staats B, Stewart K, Szelenyi E, Tieu M, Trader C, Tran A, van Velthoven CTJ, Walker M, Wang Y, Weed N, Wirthlin M, Wood T, Wynalda B, Yao Z, Zhou T, Ariza J, Dee N, Reding M, Ronellenfitch K, Mufti S, Sunkin SM, Smith KA, Esposito L, Waters J, Thyagarajan B, Yao S, Lein ES, Zeng H, Levi BP, Ngai J, Ting JT, Tasic B. Cell. 2025 May 16:S0092-8674(25)00513-6. doi: 10.1016/j.cell.2025.05.002. PubMed 40403729.
Backbone
  Vector backbone: pAAV2
  Vector type: AAV
Growth in bacteria
  Bacterial resistance: Ampicillin, 100 μg/mL
  Growth temperature: 37°C
  Growth strain: NEB Stable
  Copy number: High Copy
Gene/Insert
  Gene/Insert name: SYFP2
  Species: Synthetic
  Promoter: minBG
  Cloning method: Gibson Cloning
Terms and licenses: Academic/Nonprofit Terms; Industry Terms: Not Available to Industry
How to cite: AiP20056 - pAAV-AiE3105m-minBG-SYFP2-WPRE3-BGHpA was a gift from Allen Institute for Brain Science & Bosiljka Tasic (Addgene plasmid # 230786 ; http://n2t.net/addgene:230786 ; RRID:Addgene_230786)
